>Addgene plasmid #86245 | pME-NLS-tdMCP | addgene full sequence | sequence record 170564 | Addgene NGS Result
CGTACCGCTAGCCAGGAAGAGTTTGTAGAAACGCAAAAAGGCCATCCGTCAGGATGGCCTTCTGCTTAGT
TTGATGCCTGGCAGTTTATGGCGGGCGTCCTGCCCGCCACCCTCCGGGCCGTTGCTTCACAACGTTCAAA
TCCGCTCCCGGCGGATTTGTCCTACTCAGGAGAGCGTTCACCGACAAACAACAGATAAAACGAAAGGCCC
AGTCTTCCGACTGAGCCTTTCGTTTTATTTGATGCCTGGCAGTTCCCTACTCTCGCGTTAACGCTAGCAT
GGATGTTTTCCCAGTCACGACGTTGTAAAACGACGGCCAGTCTTAAGCTCGGGCCCCAAATAATGATTTT
ATTTTGACTGATAGTGACCTGTTCGTTGCAACAAATTGATGAGCAATGCTTTTTTATAATGCCAACTTTG
TACAAAAAAGCAGGCTCCGAATTCGCCCTTGTCCCTTCTCGGCGATTCTGCGGAGGGATCTCCGTGGGGC
GGTGAACGCCGATGATTATATAAGGACGCGCCGGGTGTGGCACAGCTAGTTCCGTCGCAGCCGGGATTTG
GGTCGCGGTTCTTGTTTGTGGATCGCTGTGATCGTCACTTGGCGGCCGCAATGGGCCCAAAAAAGAAAAG
AAAAGTTGGCTACCCCTACGACGTGCCCGACTACGCCATCGAAGGCCGCCATATGCTAGCCGTTAAAATG
GCTTCTAACTTTACTCAGTTCGTTCTCGTCGACAATGGCGGAACTGGCGACGTGACTGTCGCCCCAAGCA
ACTTCGCTAACGGGATCGCTGAATGGATCAGCTCTAACTCGCGTTCACAGGCTTACAAAGTAACCTGTAG
CGTTCGTCAGAGCTCTGCGCAGAATCGCAAATACACCATCAAAGTCGAGGTGCCTAAAGGCGCCTGGCGT
TCGTACTTAAATATGGAACTAACCATTCCAATTTTCGCCACGAATTCCGACTGCGAGCTTATTGTTAAGG
CAATGCAAGGTCTCCTAAAAGATGGAAACCCGATTCCCTCAGCAATCGCAGCAAACTCCGGCATCTACGC
GGATTCTAGAATGAAGGGCGAATTCGACCCAGCTTTCTTGTACAAAGTTGGCATTATAAAAAATAATTGC
TCATCAATTTGTTGCAACGAACAGGTCACTATCAGTCAAAATAAAATCATTATTTGCCATCCAGCTGATA
TCCCCTATAGTGAGTCGTATTACATGGTCATAGCTGTTTCCTGGCAGCTCTGGCCCGTGTCTCAAAATCT
CTGATGTTACATTGCACAAGATAAAAATATATCATCATGCCTCCTCTAGACCAGCCAGGACAGAAATGCC
TCGACTTCGCTGCTACCCAAGGTTGCCGGGTGACGCACACCGTGGAAACGGATGAAGGCACGAACCCAGT
GGACATAAGCCTGTTCGGTTCGTAAGCTGTAATGCAAGTAGCGTATGCGCTCACGCAACTGGTCCAGAAC
CTTGACCGAACGCAGCGGTGGTAACGGCGCAGTGGCGGTTTTCATGGCTTGTTATGACTGTTTTTTTGGG
GTACAGTCTATGCCTCGGGCATCCAAGCAGCAAGCGCGTTACGCCGTGGGTCGATGTTTGATGTTATGGA
GCAGCAACGATGTTACGCAGCAGGGCAGTCGCCCTAAAACAAAGTTAAACATTATGAGGGAAGCGGTGAT
CGCCGAAGTATCGACTCAACTATCAGAGGTAGTTGGCGTCATCGAGCGCCATCTCGAACCGACGTTGCTG
GCCGTACATTTGTACGGCTCCGCAGTGGATGGCGGCCTGAAGCCACACAGTGATATTGATTTGCTGGTTA
CGGTGACCGTAAGGCTTGATGAAACAACGCGGCGAGCTTTGATCAACGACCTTTTGGAAACTTCGGCTTC
CCCTGGAGAGAGCGAGATTCTCCGCGCTGTAGAAGTCACCATTGTTGTGCACGACGACATCATTCCGTGG
CGTTATCCAGCTAAGCGCGAACTGCAATTTGGAGAATGGCAGCGCAATGACATTCTTGCAGGTATCTTCG
AGCCAGCCACGATCGACATTGATCTGGCTATCTTGCTGACAAAAGCAAGAGAACATAGCGTTGCCTTGGT
AGGTCCAGCGGCGGAGGAACTCTTTGATCCGGTTCCTGAACAGGATCTATTTGAGGCGCTAAATGAAACC
TTAACGCTATGGAACTCGCCGCCCGACTGGGCTGGCGATGAGCGAAATGTAGTGCTTACGTTGTCCCGCA
TTTGGTACAGCGCAGTAACCGGCAAAATCGCGCCGAAGGATGTCGCTGCCGACTGGGCAATGGAGCGCCT
GCCGGCCCAGTATCAGCCCGTCATACTTGAAGCTAGACAGGCTTATCTTGGACAAGAAGAAGATCGCTTG
GCCTCGCGCGCAGATCAGTTGGAAGAATTTGTCCACTACGTGAAAGGCGAGATCACCAAGGTAGTCGGCA
AATAACCCTCGAGCCACCCATGACCAAAATCCCTTAACGTGAGTTACGCGTCGTTCCACTGAGCGTCAGA
CCCCGTAGAAAAGATCAAAGGATCTTCTTGAGATCCTTTTTTTCTGCGCGTAATCTGCTGCTTGCAAACA
AAAAAACCACCGCTACCAGCGGTGGTTTGTTTGCCGGATCAAGAGCTACCAACTCTTTTTCCGAAGGTAA
CTGGCTTCAGCAGAGCGCAGATACCAAATACTGTTCTTCTAGTGTAGCCGTAGTTAGGCCACCACTTCAA
GAACTCTGTAGCACCGCCTACATACCTCGCTCTGCTAATCCTGTTACCAGTGGCTGCTGCCAGTGGCGAT
AAGTCGTGTCTTACCGGGTTGGACTCAAGACGATAGTTACCGGATAAGGCGCAGCGGTCGGGCTGAACGG
GGGGTTCGTGCACACAGCCCAGCTTGGAGCGAACGACCTACACCGAACTGAGATACCTACAGCGTGAGCT
ATGAGAAAGCGCCACGCTTCCCGAAGGGAGAAAGGCGGACAGGTATCCGGTAAGCGGCAGGGTCGGAACA
GGAGAGCGCACGAGGGAGCTTCCAGGGGGAAACGCCTGGTATCTTTATAGTCCTGTCGGGTTTCGCCACC
TCTGACTTGAGCGTCGATTTTTGTGATGCTCGTCAGGGGGGCGGAGCCTATGGAAAAACGCCAGCAACGC
GGCCTTTTTACGGTTCCTGGCCTTTTGCTGGCCTTTTGCTCACATGTTCTTTCCTGCGTTATCCCCTGAT
TCTGTGGATAACCGTATTACCGCCTTTGAGTGAGCTGATACCGCTCGCCGCAGCCGAACGACCGAGCGCA
GCGAGTCAGTGAGCGAGGAAGCGGAAGAGCGCCCAATACGCAAACCGCCTCTCCCCGCGCGTTGGCCGAT
TCATTAATGCAGCTGGCACGACAGGTTTCCCGACTGGAAAGCGGGCAGTGAGCGCAACGCAATTAATACG
Features (pLannotate 1.2.2; 13 found; start..end, strand, type, name):
     36..63      -  terminator     rrnB T2 terminator: transcription terminator T2 from the E. coli rrnB gene
    195..238     +  terminator     rrnB T1 terminator: Escherichia coli rrnB; transcription terminator T1 from the E. coli rrnB gene
    285..321     -  CDS            lacZα (fragment): LacZα fragment of β-galactosidase; lacZ fragment
    337..436     +  protein_bind   attL1: mutant version of attL; recombination site for the Gateway® LR reaction LR Clonase™
    451..602     +  promoter       UbC promoter (fragment): human ubiquitin C promoter
    698..1048    +  CDS            CAPSD_BPMS2 (fragment): Experimental evidence at protein level: Swiss-Prot protein existence level 1. Acts as a translational repressor of viral replicase synthesis late in infection. This latter function is the result of capsid protein interaction with an RNA hairpin which contains the replicase ribosome-binding site. From Escherichia phage MS2 (Bacteriophage MS2).
   1077..1176    -  protein_bind   attL2: mutant version of attL; recombination site for the Gateway® LR reaction LR Clonase™
   1194..1212    -  promoter       T7 promoter: promoter for bacteriophage T7 RNA polymerase
   1402..1425    +  promoter       Pc promoter (fragment): intI1 (promoter lies within the coding sequence); class 1 integron promoter
   1601..1657    +  CDS            GmR (fragment): gentamycin acetyltransferase; aacC1; confers resistance to gentamycin
   1664..2455    +  CDS            SmR: aminoglycoside adenylyltransferase (Murphy, 1985); aadA; confers resistance to spectinomycin and streptomycin
   2548..3136    +  rep_origin     ori: high-copy-number ColE1/pMB1/pBR322/pUC origin of replication
   3319..3411    +  CDS            lacI (fragment): lac repressor; lacI; The lac repressor binds to the lac operator to inhibit transcription in E. coli. This inhibition can be relieved by adding lactose or isopropyl-β-D-thiogalactopyranoside (IPTG).
