[The description below was written by a language model from this plasmid's Addgene catalogue record and pLannotate feature annotations shown in this document.]
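Description:
pME-NLS-tdMCP is a Gateway middle-entry clone built in the pCR8/GW/TOPO backbone and intended for assembling tissue-specific expression constructs for a nuclear-localised MS2 coat protein. It is propagated in E. coli from a high-copy ColE1/pUC-type origin and selected with spectinomycin through the aadA (SmR) adenylyltransferase gene. rrnB T1 and T2 terminators lie upstream of the cloning region and insulate it from read-through transcription. The small lacZα, lacI, GmR and Pc promoter fragments in the annotation appear to be backbone remnants rather than functional parts, and a T7 promoter lies just outside attL2.

The payload was PCR-amplified from a lentiviral UBC-NLS-HA-tdMCP-GFP plasmid and TOPO-cloned so that it sits between attL1 and attL2. An LR Clonase reaction can therefore combine it with a promoter-bearing 5′ entry clone and other elements in a destination vector, so expression depends on whichever promoter is supplied at that step. The insert encodes a nuclear localisation signal fused to tdMCP, a tandem dimer of the bacteriophage MS2 capsid protein, which binds the MS2 RNA hairpin.

The automated feature table marks only one roughly 350 bp MS2 coat protein match. The attL-flanked interval seems short for a full tandem dimer, so the sequenced record may not match the catalogue description exactly. A short UbC promoter fragment is also annotated just inside attL1, probably carried over from the PCR template. No fluorescent protein is annotated in this clone.

The associated work concerns live visualisation of transcription and RNA localisation in zebrafish, where MCP fusions label transcripts tagged with MS2 stem-loops.
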