Addgene plasmid #86245: pME-NLS-tdMCP
Purpose: (Empty Backbone) Middle entry vector for inserting promotors for tissue specific expression of NLS-tdMCP
Depositing lab: Florence Marlow. Depositing organization: Albert Einstein College of Medicine. Publication: Dynamic visualization of transcription and RNA subcellular localization in zebrafish. Campbell PD, Chao JA, Singer RH, Marlow FL. Development. 2015 Apr 1;142(7):1368-74. doi: 10.1242/dev.118968. Epub 2015 Mar 10. PubMed 25758462.
Backbone
  Vector backbone: pCR8/GW/TOPO (K250020, Invitrogen)
  Backbone manufacturer: Invitrogen
  Modifications to backbone: NLS-tdMCP was amplified by PCR from phage-UBC-NLS-HA-tdMCP-GFP using NLS-tdMCPF+R primers. To add flanking attL1 and attL2 sites (Hartley et al., 2000; Walhout et al., 2000), PCR fragments were TOPO cloned into pCR8/GW/TOPO (K250020, Invitrogen) to make pME-NLS-tdMCP.
  Vector type: Unspecified
  Tag / fusion protein: NLStdMCP (C terminal on insert)
Growth in bacteria
  Bacterial resistance: Spectinomycin, 50 μg/mL
  Growth temperature: 37°C
  Growth strain: DH5alpha
  Copy number: Unknown
Terms and licenses: Academic/Nonprofit Terms; Industry Terms: Not Available to Industry
How to cite: pME-NLS-tdMCP was a gift from Florence Marlow (Addgene plasmid # 86245 ; http://n2t.net/addgene:86245 ; RRID:Addgene_86245)
